Addgene plasmid #235734: pYO395
Purpose: Expression of human VPS34 complex I in mammalian cells
Depositing lab: Roger Williams. Publication: Characterization of Atg38 and NRBF2, a fifth subunit of the autophagic Vps34/PIK3C3 complex. Ohashi Y, Soler N, Garcia Ortegon M, Zhang L, Kirsten ML, Perisic O, Masson GR, Burke JE, Jakobi AJ, Apostolakis AA, Johnson CM, Ohashi M, Ktistakis NT, Sachse C, Williams RL. Autophagy. 2016 Nov;12(11):2129-2144. doi: 10.1080/15548627.2016.1226736. Epub 2016 Sep 14. PubMed 27630019.
Backbone
  Vector backbone: pcDNA4.0/TO
  Vector type: Mammalian Expression
Growth in bacteria
  Bacterial resistance: Ampicillin, 100 μg/mL
  Growth temperature: 37°C
  Growth strain: DH5alpha
  Growth instructions: Depositing lab also recommends XL10-gold E. coli for transformation.
  Copy number: High Copy
Gene/Insert 1
  Gene/Insert name: ATG14
  Species: H. sapiens (human)
  Mutation: N256S
  Entrez Gene: ATG14 (a.k.a. ATG14L, BARKOR, KIAA0831)
  Tag / fusion protein: ZZ-3xTEV (N terminal on insert)
  Cloning method: Ligation Independent Cloning
  Sequencing primers: 5′ n/a
Gene/Insert 2
  Gene/Insert name: EGFP
  Promoter: CMV
  Cloning method: Ligation Independent Cloning
  Sequencing primers: 5′ n/a
Gene/Insert 3
  Gene/Insert name: BECN1
  Species: H. sapiens (human)
  Entrez Gene: BECN1 (a.k.a. ATG6, VPS30, beclin1)
  Promoter: CMV
  Cloning method: Ligation Independent Cloning
  Sequencing primers: 5′ n/a
Gene/Insert 4
  Gene/Insert name: PIK3C3
  Species: H. sapiens (human)
  Entrez Gene: PIK3C3 (a.k.a. VPS34, Vps34, hVps34)
  Promoter: CMV
  Cloning method: Ligation Independent Cloning
  Sequencing primers: 5′ n/a
Gene/Insert 5
  Gene/Insert name: PIK3R4
  Species: H. sapiens (human)
  Entrez Gene: PIK3R4 (a.k.a. VPS15, p150)
  Promoter: CMV
  Cloning method: Ligation Independent Cloning
  Sequencing primers: 5′ n/a
Terms and licenses: Academic/Nonprofit Terms; Industry Terms: Not Available to Industry
Depositor comments: For other work using this plasmid, please see Mercer et al. 2021 PMID 34121209.
How to cite: pYO395 was a gift from Roger Williams (Addgene plasmid # 235734 ; http://n2t.net/addgene:235734 ; RRID:Addgene_235734)
