[The description below was written by a language model from this plasmid's Addgene catalogue record and pLannotate feature annotations shown in this document.]
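Description:
pYO395 is a large (about 20 kb) multigene mammalian expression plasmid built on the pcDNA4/TO backbone for co-expressing the four subunits of human VPS34 complex I from a single vector. It is maintained in E. coli through a high-copy ColE1/pUC-type origin with ampicillin selection (AmpR). It also carries an f1 origin and a Zeocin/bleomycin resistance gene (BleoR) placed behind tandem SV40 and EM7 promoters with an SV40 poly(A) signal, which would allow selection in mammalian cells as well as in bacteria.

The payload consists of five tandem, same-orientation expression cassettes assembled by ligation-independent cloning, each with its own CMV enhancer/promoter and bGH polyadenylation signal. They encode, in order, ATG14, EGFP, BECN1 (Beclin 1), PIK3C3 (VPS34) and PIK3R4 (VPS15). The ATG14 open reading frame carries an N256S substitution and an N-terminal ZZ-3xTEV tag. The ZZ portion is annotated as two IgG-binding protein A units, so the assembled complex can be captured on IgG resin through ATG14 and released by TEV protease cleavage. The four complex-subunit cassettes show short tet-operator-like matches immediately downstream of the CMV promoter, consistent with the tetracycline-operator CMV promoter of the TO backbone. This arrangement gives constitutive expression in ordinary cells and repressible expression in cells that supply Tet repressor. The EGFP cassette lacks these operator hits and is instead flanked by T7 and SP6 promoter sites, suggesting it came from a different parent vector. The record does not state EGFP's purpose, but as a separate untagged reporter it can plausibly serve as a marker of transfection. The construct is intended for producing the ATG14-containing autophagy-specific VPS34 complex in mammalian cells, for example for purification and biochemical or structural study.
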