Features (pLannotate 1.2.2; 56 found; start..end, strand, type, name):
     28..80      -  misc_feature   bom (fragment): basis of mobility region from pBR322
    248..627     +  enhancer       CMV enhancer: human cytomegalovirus immediate early enhancer
    628..831     +  promoter       CMV promoter: human cytomegalovirus (CMV) immediate early promoter
    833..852     +  promoter       PLtetO-1 promoter (fragment): modified phage lambda PL promoter with tet operator sites (Lutz and Bujard, 1997)
    854..873     +  promoter       PLtetO-1 promoter (fragment): modified phage lambda PL promoter with tet operator sites (Lutz and Bujard, 1997)
    881..914     +  promoter       TRE3GV promoter (fragment): 3rd-generation Tet-responsive promoter that can be activated by binding of Tet-On® 3G, optimized for retroviral and lentiviral vectors
   1068..1238    +  CDS            ProtA: IgG-binding unit of Staphylococcus aureus protein A
   1242..1412    +  CDS            ProtA: IgG-binding unit of Staphylococcus aureus protein A
   1596..3068    +  CDS            ATG14: BAKOR_HUMAN - Also known as ATG14L From Homo sapiens (Human).
   3132..3356    +  polyA_signal   bGH poly(A) signal: bovine growth hormone polyadenylation signal
   3360..3381    +  promoter       SV40 promoter (fragment): SV40 enhancer and early promoter
   3398..3777    +  enhancer       CMV enhancer: human cytomegalovirus immediate early enhancer
   3778..3981    +  promoter       CMV promoter: human cytomegalovirus (CMV) immediate early promoter
   3977..4010    +  LTR            5' LTR (truncated) (fragment): truncated 5' long terminal repeat (LTR) from HIV-1
   4026..4044    +  promoter       T7 promoter: promoter for bacteriophage T7 RNA polymerase
   4140..4859    +  CDS            EGFP: the original enhanced GFP (Yang et al., 1996) mammalian codon-optimized
   4869..4887    -  promoter       SP6 promoter: promoter for bacteriophage SP6 RNA polymerase
   4913..5137    +  polyA_signal   bGH poly(A) signal: bovine growth hormone polyadenylation signal
   5141..5162    +  promoter       SV40 promoter (fragment): SV40 enhancer and early promoter
   5179..5558    +  enhancer       CMV enhancer: human cytomegalovirus immediate early enhancer
   5559..5762    +  promoter       CMV promoter: human cytomegalovirus (CMV) immediate early promoter
   5764..5783    +  promoter       PLtetO-1 promoter (fragment): modified phage lambda PL promoter with tet operator sites (Lutz and Bujard, 1997)
   5785..5804    +  promoter       PLtetO-1 promoter (fragment): modified phage lambda PL promoter with tet operator sites (Lutz and Bujard, 1997)
   5812..5845    +  promoter       TRE3GV promoter (fragment): 3rd-generation Tet-responsive promoter that can be activated by binding of Tet-On® 3G, optimized for retroviral and lentiviral vectors
   5934..7283    +  CDS            BECN1 (sequence withheld): BECN1_HUMAN - Also known as GT197. Experimental evidence at protein level: Swiss-Prot protein existence level 1. Beclin-1-C 35 kDa localized to mitochondria can promote apoptosis; it induces the mitochondrial translocation of BAX and the release of proapoptotic factors. From Homo sapiens (Human).
   7330..7554    +  polyA_signal   bGH poly(A) signal: bovine growth hormone polyadenylation signal
   7558..7579    +  promoter       SV40 promoter (fragment): SV40 enhancer and early promoter
   7596..7975    +  enhancer       CMV enhancer: human cytomegalovirus immediate early enhancer
   7976..8179    +  promoter       CMV promoter: human cytomegalovirus (CMV) immediate early promoter
   8181..8200    +  promoter       PLtetO-1 promoter (fragment): modified phage lambda PL promoter with tet operator sites (Lutz and Bujard, 1997)
   8202..8221    +  promoter       PLtetO-1 promoter (fragment): modified phage lambda PL promoter with tet operator sites (Lutz and Bujard, 1997)
   8229..8262    +  promoter       TRE3GV promoter (fragment): 3rd-generation Tet-responsive promoter that can be activated by binding of Tet-On® 3G, optimized for retroviral and lentiviral vectors
   8351..11011   +  CDS            PIK3C3 (sequence withheld): PK3C3_HUMAN - Also known as VPS34 From Homo sapiens (Human).
  11058..11282   +  polyA_signal   bGH poly(A) signal: bovine growth hormone polyadenylation signal
  11286..11307   +  promoter       SV40 promoter (fragment): SV40 enhancer and early promoter
  11324..11703   +  enhancer       CMV enhancer: human cytomegalovirus immediate early enhancer
  11704..11907   +  promoter       CMV promoter: human cytomegalovirus (CMV) immediate early promoter
  11909..11928   +  promoter       PLtetO-1 promoter (fragment): modified phage lambda PL promoter with tet operator sites (Lutz and Bujard, 1997)
  11930..11949   +  promoter       PLtetO-1 promoter (fragment): modified phage lambda PL promoter with tet operator sites (Lutz and Bujard, 1997)
  11957..11990   +  promoter       TRE3GV promoter (fragment): 3rd-generation Tet-responsive promoter that can be activated by binding of Tet-On® 3G, optimized for retroviral and lentiviral vectors
  12073..16146   +  CDS            PIK3R4: PI3R4_HUMAN - Also known as VPS15 From Homo sapiens (Human).
  16193..16417   +  polyA_signal   bGH poly(A) signal: bovine growth hormone polyadenylation signal
  16421..16442   +  promoter       SV40 promoter (fragment): SV40 enhancer and early promoter
  16463..16891   +  rep_origin     f1 ori (sequence partly withheld): f1 bacteriophage origin of replication; arrow indicates direction of (+) strand synthesis
  16905..17234   +  promoter       SV40 promoter: SV40 enhancer and early promoter
  17282..17329   +  promoter       EM7 promoter: synthetic bacterial promoter&nbsp
  17348..17722   +  CDS            BleoR: antibiotic-binding protein; Sh ble from Streptoalloteichus hindustanus; confers resistance to bleomycin, phleomycin, and Zeocin™
  17732..17857   +  CDS            ble (fragment): BLE_KLEPN - Experimental evidence at protein level: Swiss-Prot protein existence level 1. Binding protein with a strong affinity to the bleomycin family of antibiotics. Binds to CL990; an antimitotic-antibiotic compound. From Klebsiella pneumoniae.
  17852..17973   +  polyA_signal   SV40 poly(A) signal: SV40 polyadenylation signal
  18044..18066   -  protein_bind   lac operator (fragment): The lac repressor binds to the lac operator to inhibit transcription in E. coli. This inhibition can be relieved by adding lactose or isopropyl-β-D-thiogalactopyranoside (IPTG). lac repressor encoded by lacI
  18070..18100   -  promoter       lac promoter: promoter for the E. coli lac operon
  18115..18136   -  protein_bind   CAP binding site: CAP binding activates transcription in the presence of cAMP. E. coli catabolite activator protein
  18149..18241   -  CDS            lacI (fragment): lac repressor; lacI; The lac repressor binds to the lac operator to inhibit transcription in E. coli. This inhibition can be relieved by adding lactose or isopropyl-β-D-thiogalactopyranoside (IPTG).
  18424..19012   -  rep_origin     ori: high-copy-number ColE1/pMB1/pBR322/pUC origin of replication
  19183..20043   -  CDS            AmpR: β-lactamase; bla; confers resistance to ampicillin, carbenicillin, and related antibiotics
  20044..20148   -  promoter       AmpR promoter: bla
>Addgene plasmid #235734 | pYO395 | addgene full sequence | sequence record 471647 | Addgene NGS Result
GACGGATCGGGAGATCTCCCGATCCCCTATGGTGCACTCTCAGTACAATCTGCTCTGATGCCGCATAGTT
AAGCCAGTATCTGCTCCCTGCTTGTGTGTTGGAGGTCGCTGAGTAGTGCGCGAGCAAAATTTAAGCTACA
ACAAGGCAAGGCTTGACCGACAATTGCATGAAGAATCTGCTTAGGGTTAGGCGTTTTGCGCTGCTTCGCG
ATGTACGGGCCAGATGTACGGGCCAGATATACGCGTTGACATTGATTATTGACTAGTTATTAATAGTAAT
CAATTACGGGGTCATTAGTTCATAGCCCATATATGGAGTTCCGCGTTACATAACTTACGGTAAATGGCCC
GCCTGGCTGACCGCCCAACGACCCCCGCCCATTGACGTCAATAATGACGTATGTTCCCATAGTAACGCCA
ATAGGGACTTTCCATTGACGTCAATGGGTGGAGTATTTACGGTAAACTGCCCACTTGGCAGTACATCAAG
TGTATCATATGCCAAGTACGCCCCCTATTGACGTCAATGACGGTAAATGGCCCGCCTGGCATTATGCCCA
GTACATGACCTTATGGGACTTTCCTACTTGGCAGTACATCTACGTATTAGTCATCGCTATTACCATGGTG
ATGCGGTTTTGGCAGTACATCAATGGGCGTGGATAGCGGTTTGACTCACGGGGATTTCCAAGTCTCCACC
CCATTGACGTCAATGGGAGTTTGTTTTGGCACCAAAATCAACGGGACTTTCCAAAATGTCGTAACAACTC
CGCCCCATTGACGCAAATGGGCGGTAGGCGTGTACGGTGGGAGGTCTATATAAGCAGAGCTCTCCCTATC
AGTGATAGAGATCTCCCTATCAGTGATAGAGATCGTCGACGAGCTCGTTTAGTGAACCGTCAGATCGCCT
GGAGACGCCATCCACGCTGTTTTGACCTCCATAGAAGACACCGGGACCGATCCAGCCTCCGGACTCTAGC
GTTTAAACTTAAGCTTGGTACCGGATGGGAGCAGGGGCGGGTGCTAGCGAGAACCTGTACTTCCAGGGCG
CCCACGATGAAGCCGTAGACAACAAATTCAACAAAGAACAACAAAACGCGTTCTATGAGATCTTACATTT
ACCTAACTTAAACGAAGAACAACGAAACGCCTTCATCCAAAGTTTAAAAGATGACCCAAGCCAAAGCGCT
AACCTTTTAGCAGAAGCTAAAAAGCTAAATGATGCTCAGGCGCCGAAAGTAGACAACAAATTCAACAAAG
AACAACAAAACGCGTTCTATGAGATCTTACATTTACCTAACTTAAACGAAGAACAACGAAACGCCTTCAT
CCAAAGTTTAAAAGATGACCCAAGCCAAAGCGCTAACCTTTTAGCAGAAGCTAAAAAGCTAAATGATGCT
CAGGCGCCGAAAGTAGACGCGGAAAACCTGTATTTCCAGGGAGGCGGATCTTCTAGACCAACTACTGCCT
CTGAAAATTTGTACTTTCAAGGCGAGTTGAAGACCACTGCTTCTGAAAACTTGTACTTCCAAGGTGAGTT
ACTCGAGGGTGAATTGAAGACTGCTGCTTTGGCTCAACACGACGAAGCCATGACGGCGTCTCCCAGTGGG
AAGGGAGCCCGGGCGCTGGAGGCTCCTGGCTGCGGGCCCCGGCCGCTCGCCCGGGACCTGGTGGACTCCG
TGGACGATGCGGAGGGGCTGTACGTGGCTGTGGAGCGCTGCCCGCTGTGCAACACTACCCGCCGGCGGCT
GACCTGCGCCAAATGCGTTCAGAGCGGCGATTTCGTCTACTTCGACGGCCGCGACCGGGAGAGGTTTATC
GACAAGAAGGAAAGGTTAAGCCGACTTAAGAGCAAGCAAGAAGAATTTCAGAAAGAAGTGTTAAAAGCTA
TGGAAGGAAAATGGATAACAGATCAGTTGAGATGGAAAATAATGTCCTGCAAGATGAGGATTGAACAGTT
AAAACAAACAATATGTAAAGGAAATGAAGAAATGGAGAAAAATTCTGAAGGCCTTCTCAAAACCAAGGAA
AAGAATCAGAAGCTTTACAGTCGAGCACAACGGCACCAAGAGAAAAAGGAGAAGATTCAGAGGCATAATC
GCAAACTTGGTGACCTGGTAGAAAAAAAGACCATTGACTTAAGAAGTCATTATGAGCGTCTGGCAAATCT
TCGACGATCCCATATATTAGAGCTCACCTCTGTCATTTTTCCAATCGAGGAAGTAAAGACGGGTGTGAGA
GACCCCGCAGATGTGTCTTCAGAGAGTGACAGTGCCATGACCTCCAGCACTGTGAGCAAGCTTGCTGAAG
CCCGGAGGACAACTTACCTCTCAGGACGATGGGTCTGTGACGATCACAGCGGAGACACCAGCATTAGCAT
TACAGGGCCTTGGATTAGCCTCCCTAACAATGGGGACTACTCTGCCTACTACAGCTGGGTGGAGGAGAAG
AAAACAACCCAGGGGCCTGACATGGAGCAGAGTAACCCTGCCTACACCATCAGTGCTGCGCTGTGCTATG
CAACTCAGCTGGTCAACATTCTGTCTCATATACTTGATGTAAATCTTCCCAAAAAGCTCTGCAACAGTGA
ATTTTGTGGCGAAAATCTAAGCAAGCAGAAATTTACTCGAGCAGTGAAGAAACTGAATGCAAATATTCTT
TACCTTTGTTTTTCTCAGCATGTAAATTTAGATCAATTACAACCACTGCATACCCTCAGGAATCTAATGT
ACCTGGTCAGTCCAAGCTCTGAACACCTAGGCAGGTCAGGGCCCTTTGAAGTACGAGCAGACCTTGAGGA
GTCCATGGAATTTGTGGATCCCGGAGTTGCTGGAGAATCAGATGAGAGCGGAGATGAGCGCGTCAGCGAT
GAAGAAACCGACCTGGGCACAGACTGGGAGAACTTGCCTAGTCCCCGGTTTTGTGATATCCCTTCCCAGT
CTGTGGAAGTCTCCCAGAGTCAGAGCACCCAGGCGTCCCCACCCATCGCGAGCAGCAGTGCAGGTGGGAT
GATCTCCTCTGCAGCAGCCTCGGTGACCTCCTGGTTTAAAGCTTACACTGGACACCGTAGATCCTAACCC
AAGCTTAAGTCGAGTCTAGAGGGCCCGTTTAAACCCGCTGATCAGCCTCGACTGTGCCTTCTAGTTGCCA
GCCATCTGTTGTTTGCCCCTCCCCCGTGCCTTCCTTGACCCTGGAAGGTGCCACTCCCACTGTCCTTTCC
TAATAAAATGAGGAAATTGCATCGCATTGTCTGAGTAGGTGTCATTCTATTCTGGGGGGTGGGGTGGGGC
AGGACAGCAAGGGGGAGGATTGGGAAGACAATAGCAGGCATGCTGGGGATGCGGTGGGCTCTATGGCTTC
TGAGGCGGAAAGAACCAGCTGGGGCTCTAGGCGCGTTGACATTGATTATTGACTAGTTATTAATAGTAAT
CAATTACGGGGTCATTAGTTCATAGCCCATATATGGAGTTCCGCGTTACATAACTTACGGTAAATGGCCC
GCCTGGCTGACCGCCCAACGACCCCCGCCCATTGACGTCAATAATGACGTATGTTCCCATAGTAACGCCA
ATAGGGACTTTCCATTGACGTCAATGGGTGGAGTATTTACGGTAAACTGCCCACTTGGCAGTACATCAAG
TGTATCATATGCCAAGTACGCCCCCTATTGACGTCAATGACGGTAAATGGCCCGCCTGGCATTATGCCCA
GTACATGACCTTATGGGACTTTCCTACTTGGCAGTACATCTACGTATTAGTCATCGCTATTACCATGGTG
ATGCGGTTTTGGCAGTACATCAATGGGCGTGGATAGCGGTTTGACTCACGGGGATTTCCAAGTCTCCACC
CCATTGACGTCAATGGGAGTTTGTTTTGGCACCAAAATCAACGGGACTTTCCAAAATGTCGTAACAACTC
CGCCCCATTGACGCAAATGGGCGGTAGGCGTGTACGGTGGGAGGTCTATATAAGCAGAGCTCTCTGGCTA
ACTAGAGAACCCACTGCTTACTGGCTTATCGAAATTAATACGACTCACTATAGGGAGACCCAAGCTTGGT
ACCGAGCTCGGATCCACTAGTAACGGCCGCCAGTGTGCTGGAATTCTGCAGATATCCATCACACTGGCGG
CCGCTCGAGATGGTGAGCAAGGGCGAGGAGCTGTTCACCGGGGTGGTGCCCATCCTGGTCGAGCTGGACG
GCGACGTAAACGGCCACAAGTTCAGCGTGTCCGGCGAGGGCGAGGGCGATGCCACCTACGGCAAGCTGAC
CCTGAAGTTCATCTGCACCACCGGCAAGCTGCCCGTGCCCTGGCCCACCCTCGTGACCACCCTGACCTAC
GGCGTGCAGTGCTTCAGCCGCTACCCCGACCACATGAAGCAGCACGACTTCTTCAAGTCCGCCATGCCCG
AAGGCTACGTCCAGGAGCGCACCATCTTCTTCAAGGACGACGGCAACTACAAGACCCGCGCCGAGGTGAA
GTTCGAGGGCGACACCCTGGTGAACCGCATCGAGCTGAAGGGCATCGACTTCAAGGAGGACGGCAACATC
CTGGGGCACAAGCTGGAGTACAACTACAACAGCCACAACGTCTATATCATGGCCGACAAGCAGAAGAACG
GCATCAAGGTGAACTTCAAGATCCGCCACAACATCGAGGACGGCAGCGTGCAGCTCGCCGACCACTACCA
GCAGAACACCCCCATCGGCGACGGCCCCGTGCTGCTGCCCGACAACCACTACCTGAGCACCCAGTCCGCC
CTGAGCAAAGACCCCAACGAGAAGCGCGATCACATGGTCCTGCTGGAGTTCGTGACCGCCGCCGGGATCA
CTCTCGGCATGGACGAGCTGTACAAGTAAGGGCCCTATTCTATAGTGTCACCTAAATGCTAGAGCTCGCT
GATCAGCCTCGACTGTGCCTTCTAGTTGCCAGCCATCTGTTGTTTGCCCCTCCCCCGTGCCTTCCTTGAC
CCTGGAAGGTGCCACTCCCACTGTCCTTTCCTAATAAAATGAGGAAATTGCATCGCATTGTCTGAGTAGG
TGTCATTCTATTCTGGGGGGTGGGGTGGGGCAGGACAGCAAGGGGGAGGATTGGGAAGACAATAGCAGGC
ATGCTGGGGATGCGGTGGGCTCTATGGCTTCTGAGGCGGAAAGAACCAGCTGGGGCTCTAGGCGCGTTGA
CATTGATTATTGACTAGTTATTAATAGTAATCAATTACGGGGTCATTAGTTCATAGCCCATATATGGAGT
TCCGCGTTACATAACTTACGGTAAATGGCCCGCCTGGCTGACCGCCCAACGACCCCCGCCCATTGACGTC
AATAATGACGTATGTTCCCATAGTAACGCCAATAGGGACTTTCCATTGACGTCAATGGGTGGAGTATTTA
CGGTAAACTGCCCACTTGGCAGTACATCAAGTGTATCATATGCCAAGTACGCCCCCTATTGACGTCAATG
ACGGTAAATGGCCCGCCTGGCATTATGCCCAGTACATGACCTTATGGGACTTTCCTACTTGGCAGTACAT
CTACGTATTAGTCATCGCTATTACCATGGTGATGCGGTTTTGGCAGTACATCAATGGGCGTGGATAGCGG
TTTGACTCACGGGGATTTCCAAGTCTCCACCCCATTGACGTCAATGGGAGTTTGTTTTGGCACCAAAATC
AACGGGACTTTCCAAAATGTCGTAACAACTCCGCCCCATTGACGCAAATGGGCGGTAGGCGTGTACGGTG
GGAGGTCTATATAAGCAGAGCTCTCCCTATCAGTGATAGAGATCTCCCTATCAGTGATAGAGATCGTCGA
CGAGCTCGTTTAGTGAACCGTCAGATCGCCTGGAGACGCCATCCACGCTGTTTTGACCTCCATAGAAGAC
ACCGGGACCGATCCAGCCTCCGGACTCTAGCGTTTAAACTTAAGCTTGGTACC
[1350 nt withheld, positions 5934-7283]
TGAGTCGAGTCTAGAGGGCCCGTTTAAACCCGCTGATCAGCCTCGACTGTGCCTTCTAGTTGCCAGCCAT
CTGTTGTTTGCCCCTCCCCCGTGCCTTCCTTGACCCTGGAAGGTGCCACTCCCACTGTCCTTTCCTAATA
AAATGAGGAAATTGCATCGCATTGTCTGAGTAGGTGTCATTCTATTCTGGGGGGTGGGGTGGGGCAGGAC
AGCAAGGGGGAGGATTGGGAAGACAATAGCAGGCATGCTGGGGATGCGGTGGGCTCTATGGCTTCTGAGG
CGGAAAGAACCAGCTGGGGCTCTAGGCGCGTTGACATTGATTATTGACTAGTTATTAATAGTAATCAATT
ACGGGGTCATTAGTTCATAGCCCATATATGGAGTTCCGCGTTACATAACTTACGGTAAATGGCCCGCCTG
GCTGACCGCCCAACGACCCCCGCCCATTGACGTCAATAATGACGTATGTTCCCATAGTAACGCCAATAGG
GACTTTCCATTGACGTCAATGGGTGGAGTATTTACGGTAAACTGCCCACTTGGCAGTACATCAAGTGTAT
CATATGCCAAGTACGCCCCCTATTGACGTCAATGACGGTAAATGGCCCGCCTGGCATTATGCCCAGTACA
TGACCTTATGGGACTTTCCTACTTGGCAGTACATCTACGTATTAGTCATCGCTATTACCATGGTGATGCG
GTTTTGGCAGTACATCAATGGGCGTGGATAGCGGTTTGACTCACGGGGATTTCCAAGTCTCCACCCCATT
GACGTCAATGGGAGTTTGTTTTGGCACCAAAATCAACGGGACTTTCCAAAATGTCGTAACAACTCCGCCC
CATTGACGCAAATGGGCGGTAGGCGTGTACGGTGGGAGGTCTATATAAGCAGAGCTCTCCCTATCAGTGA
TAGAGATCTCCCTATCAGTGATAGAGATCGTCGACGAGCTCGTTTAGTGAACCGTCAGATCGCCTGGAGA
CGCCATCCACGCTGTTTTGACCTCCATAGAAGACACCGGGACCGATCCAGCCTCCGGACTCTAGCGTTTA
AACTTAAGCTTGGTACC
[2661 nt withheld, positions 8351-11011]
TGAGTCGAGTCTAGAGGGCCCGTTTAAACCCGCTGATCAGCCTCGACTGTGCCTTCTAGTTGCCAGCCAT
CTGTTGTTTGCCCCTCCCCCGTGCCTTCCTTGACCCTGGAAGGTGCCACTCCCACTGTCCTTTCCTAATA
AAATGAGGAAATTGCATCGCATTGTCTGAGTAGGTGTCATTCTATTCTGGGGGGTGGGGTGGGGCAGGAC
AGCAAGGGGGAGGATTGGGAAGACAATAGCAGGCATGCTGGGGATGCGGTGGGCTCTATGGCTTCTGAGG
CGGAAAGAACCAGCTGGGGCTCTAGGCGCGTTGACATTGATTATTGACTAGTTATTAATAGTAATCAATT
ACGGGGTCATTAGTTCATAGCCCATATATGGAGTTCCGCGTTACATAACTTACGGTAAATGGCCCGCCTG
GCTGACCGCCCAACGACCCCCGCCCATTGACGTCAATAATGACGTATGTTCCCATAGTAACGCCAATAGG
GACTTTCCATTGACGTCAATGGGTGGAGTATTTACGGTAAACTGCCCACTTGGCAGTACATCAAGTGTAT
CATATGCCAAGTACGCCCCCTATTGACGTCAATGACGGTAAATGGCCCGCCTGGCATTATGCCCAGTACA
TGACCTTATGGGACTTTCCTACTTGGCAGTACATCTACGTATTAGTCATCGCTATTACCATGGTGATGCG
GTTTTGGCAGTACATCAATGGGCGTGGATAGCGGTTTGACTCACGGGGATTTCCAAGTCTCCACCCCATT
GACGTCAATGGGAGTTTGTTTTGGCACCAAAATCAACGGGACTTTCCAAAATGTCGTAACAACTCCGCCC
CATTGACGCAAATGGGCGGTAGGCGTGTACGGTGGGAGGTCTATATAAGCAGAGCTCTCCCTATCAGTGA
TAGAGATCTCCCTATCAGTGATAGAGATCGTCGACGAGCTCGTTTAGTGAACCGTCAGATCGCCTGGAGA
CGCCATCCACGCTGTTTTGACCTCCATAGAAGACACCGGGACCGATCCAGCCTCCGGACTCTAGCGTTTA
AACTTAAGCTTATGGGAAATCAGCTTGCTGGCATTGCTCCCTCCCAGATCCTTTCTGTAGAGAGTTATTT
TTCAGATATTCATGACTTTGAATATGATAAAAGCCTGGGGAGTACTCGGTTTTTTAAAGTTGCTCGAGCC
AAGCACCGAGAAGGCCTGGTCGTTGTGAAGGTTTTTGCAATTCAGGATCCCACATTGCCTTTAACCAGCT
ATAAACAAGAGCTGGAGGAACTGAAAATCAGGCTTAATTCTGCACAGAATTGTCTACCTTTCCAGAAAGC
ATCAGAAAAAGCATCTGAGAAAGCAGCTATGCTCTTTAGGCAGTATGTGCGAGACAATCTCTATGATCGC
ATCAGTACCCGTCCATTCTTGAATAACATTGAGAAGCGCTGGATTGCTTTCCAGATCCTGACAGCTGTGG
ACCAAGCACACAAATCTGGAGTTCGTCATGGGGACATCAAGACTGAGAATGTGATGGTCACCAGTTGGAA
TTGGGTTCTTCTAACTGATTTTGCCAGTTTTAAGCCCACTTATCTTCCAGAAGACAACCCGGCAGATTTC
AATTATTTCTTTGACACATCACGGAGGAGAACTTGCTATATTGCTCCTGAACGTTTTGTTGATGGTGGGA
TGTTTGCCACTGAGTTAGAATATATGAGAGATCCTTCAACTCCGCTTGTAGACTTAAATAGCAATCAGAG
AACAAGAGGAGAGTTGAAGAGAGCAATGGACATCTTTTCAGCAGGTTGTGTGATAGCTGAGCTTTTTACA
GAAGGTGTACCATTATTTGATCTCTCTCAACTTTTGGCTTATAGAAATGGACATTTTTTCCCTGAACAAG
TGCTAAATAAAATTGAAGATCACAGTATCAGAGAATTGGTAACTCAGATGATTCACCGTGAGCCAGATAA
ACGTTTAGAGGCAGAAGATTACTTAAAACAGCAGCGTGGCAATGCCTTTCCTGAAATATTTTACACTTTT
CTTCAGCCCTACATGGCCCAGTTTGCCAAGGAAACGTTTCTTTCTGCAGATGAGCGTATTCTGGTTATAC
GGAAGGATTTGGGCAACATTATTCACAATCTCTGTGGACATGATCTGCCAGAAAAAGCCGAAGGAGAGCC
TAAGGAAAATGGGCTGGTTATCTTGGTATCTGTTATAACATCCTGCCTACAGACCCTTAAATACTGTGAT
TCCAAACTAGCTGCTTTGGAACTGATTCTTCATTTGGCTCCAAGATTAAGTGTTGAAATCCTTTTGGATC
GTATTACTCCATATCTTTTGCATTTCAGCAATGACTCTGTTCCTAGGGTGAGGGCTGAAGCCTTGAGGAC
GTTGACCAAAGTTCTTGCTCTCGTCAAAGAGGTTCCTCGTAATGATATCAATATTTATCCGGAATACATT
CTGCCAGGCATAGCCCACTTAGCCCAAGATGATGCTACTATCGTTAGACTAGCCTATGCTGAAAACATAG
CTCTGCTGGCAGAAACAGCTCTGAGATTCCTGGAATTAGTACAGTTAAAAAATCTTAATATGGAAAATGA
CCCCAATAATGAAGAAATAGATGAGGTTACACATCCAAATGGAAATTATGACACAGAGCTGCAAGCCTTA
CATGAAATGGTCCAGCAGAAAGTTGTTACTTTGCTAAGTGACCCTGAAAATATTGTAAAACAAACCTTGA
TGGAAAATGGAATAACACGGCTGTGTGTATTCTTTGGACGTCAGAAAGCCAACGATGTTTTGTTGTCCCA
CATGATTACTTTCCTAAATGATAAGAATGATTGGCATCTACGTGGAGCATTTTTTGATAGTATAGTTGGT
GTTGCTGCCTATGTTGGCTGGCAAAGCTCCTCAATTCTCAAGCCTCTGCTGCAACAAGGTCTTAGTGATG
CTGAGGAATTTGTCATTGTGAAAGCTCTTTATGCCCTTACTTGTATGTGCCAGTTAGGACTGCTACAAAA
ACCCCATGTTTACGAATTTGCCAGTGATATTGCCCCCTTCCTGTGTCATCCCAATTTATGGATACGTTAT
GGTGCCGTGGGATTTATCACAGTGGTAGCTCGTCAAATAAGTACAGCTGATGTCTACTGTAAACTGATGC
CTTATCTTGACCCATATATTACCCAACCAATAATACAGATTGAAAGAAAACTTGTTCTGCTCAGTGTTTT
AAAGGAACCAGTAAGTCGTTCTATATTTGATTATGCTTTGAGGTCTAAAGATATTACTAGCTTGTTCAGA
CATCTTCACATGCGTCAGAAGAAACGAAATGGTTCTCTTCCCGACTGCCCTCCGCCAGAGGATCCTGCCA
TAGCACAGCTTCTGAAGAAGTTGCTCTCACAGGGAATGACAGAGGAAGAGGAAGACAAACTTCTGGCACT
GAAAGACTTCATGATGAAATCTAATAAAGCAAAGGCCAATATAGTGGACCAGAGCCATCTTCATGATAGT
AGTCAGAAAGGTGTAATTGACTTGGCAGCTTTAGGCATAACTGGGAGACAAGTTGATCTTGTTAAAACCA
AACAAGAACCAGATGACAAACGGGCCAGAAAACATGTAAAACAAGACTCAAATGTAAATGAAGAATGGAA
AAGCATGTTTGGGTCACTGGACCCACCAAACATGCCACAGGCCCTACCTAAAGGGAGTGATCAGGAGGTG
ATTCAGACTGGGAAACCTCCTCGTTCCGAGTCCTCTGCTGGCATTTGTGTCCCTTTGTCAACTTCTTCAC
AGGTTCCAGAAGTGACAACTGTCCAAAATAAAAAACCAGTAATACCGGTTTTAAGTAGTACAATCTTACC
ATCCACCTATCAGATTCGAATTACAACTTGTAAAACTGAACTTCAGCAACTCATCCAGCAAAAGCGGGAG
CAGTGCAATGCTGAGAGAATAGCTAAGCAGATGATGGAAAATGCTGAATGGGAGAGTAAACCACCACCAC
CTGGATGGCGTCCTAAAGGGCTGTTAGTTGCCCATCTTCATGAGCATAAATCTGCTGTGAATCGAATTAG
AGTCTCTGATGAACACTCACTTTTTGCAACATGTTCAAATGATGGCACAGTGAAAATCTGGAACAGTCAA
AAGATGGAGGGGAAGACCACCACTACCAGATCTATTCTTACATACAGCCGAATTGGAGGACGAGTCAAGA
CGCTCACATTCTGCCAAGGCTCCCACTATTTAGCCATAGCATCTGATAATGGTGCTGTCCAGCTTCTTGG
AATTGAGGCTTCTAAGCTGCCCAAGTCTCCTAAAATCCATCCTCTACAAAGCAGAATTCTAGATCAGAAG
GAGGACGGTTGTGTTGTGGATATGCATCACTTCAACTCTGGAGCACAGTCTGTTCTTGCCTATGCCACTG
TGAATGGCTCTCTGGTTGGCTGGGACCTTAGGTCTTCAAGCAATGCGTGGACTTTAAAGCATGATTTAAA
GTCGGGCCTCATCACTTCCTTTGCTGTGGACATCCACCAATGCTGGCTCTGCATTGGTACAAGCAGTGGC
ACCATGGCTTGTTGGGACATGAGGTTCCAGTTGCCAATTTCAAGTCACTGTCATCCTTCCAGGGCTCGAA
TCAGACGCCTCTCAATGCACCCTCTGTATCAGTCCTGGGTGATTGCAGCTGTTCAGGGCAACAACGAAGT
GTCCATGTGGGACATGGAGACTGGTGACAGAAGATTTACTCTCTGGGCCAGCAGTGCACCACCACTTTCT
GAATTACAGCCTTCTCCTCATAGCGTCCATGGTATCTACTGTAGTCCTGCAGATGGAAATCCTATCCTAC
TAACAGCTGGCTCAGATATGAAAATAAGGTTTTGGGACTTGGCTTACCCAGAAAGGTCCTATGTTGTTGC
AGGAAGTACTAGTTCCCCATCTGTGTCCTACTACAGGAAAATAATTGAAGGCACTGAAGTTGTCCAGGAA
ATTCAGAATAAGCAGAAAGTAGGACCAAGTGATGACACCCCTCGAAGGGGCCCAGAGTCCCTGCCCGTGG
GACATCATGACATCATCACTGATGTCGCCACATTCCAGACCACACAGGGCTTCATCGTAACTGCTTCTAG
AGATGGGATTGTGAAGGTGTGGAAATAAGTCGAGTCTAGAGGGCCCGTTTAAACCCGCTGATCAGCCTCG
ACTGTGCCTTCTAGTTGCCAGCCATCTGTTGTTTGCCCCTCCCCCGTGCCTTCCTTGACCCTGGAAGGTG
CCACTCCCACTGTCCTTTCCTAATAAAATGAGGAAATTGCATCGCATTGTCTGAGTAGGTGTCATTCTAT
TCTGGGGGGTGGGGTGGGGCAGGACAGCAAGGGGGAGGATTGGGAAGACAATAGCAGGCATGCTGGGGAT
GCGGTGGGCTCTATGGCTTCTGAGGCGGAAAGAACCAGCTGGGGCTCTAGGGGGTATCCCC
[124 nt withheld, positions 16463-16586]
C
[91 nt withheld, positions 16588-16678]
A
[49 nt withheld, positions 16680-16728]
CCTTTGACGTTGGAGTCCACGTTCTTT
[37 nt withheld, positions 16756-16792]
ACCCTATCTCGGTCTATTCTTTTGATTTATAAGGGATTTTGCCGATTTCGGCCTATTGGTTAAAAAATGA
GCTGATTTAACAAAAATTTAACGCGAATTAATTCTGTGGAATGTGTGTCAGTTAGGGTGTGGAAAGTCCC
CAGGCTCCCCAGCAGGCAGAAGTATGCAAAGCATGCATCTCAATTAGTCAGCAACCAGGTGTGGAAAGTC
CCCAGGCTCCCCAGCAGGCAGAAGTATGCAAAGCATGCATCTCAATTAGTCAGCAACCATAGTCCCGCCC
CTAACTCCGCCCATCCCGCCCCTAACTCCGCCCAGTTCCGCCCATTCTCCGCCCCATGGCTGACTAATTT
TTTTTATTTATGCAGAGGCCGAGGCCGCCTCTGCCTCTGAGCTATTCCAGAAGTAGTGAGGAGGCTTTTT
TGGAGGCCTAGGCTTTTGCAAAAAGCTCCCGGGAGCTTGTATATCCATTTTCGGATCTGATCAGCACGTG
TTGACAATTAATCATCGGCATAGTATATCGGCATAGTATAATACGACAAGGTGAGGAACTAAACCATGGC
CAAGTTGACCAGTGCCGTTCCGGTGCTCACCGCGCGCGACGTCGCCGGAGCGGTCGAGTTCTGGACCGAC
CGGCTCGGGTTCTCCCGGGACTTCGTGGAGGACGACTTCGCCGGTGTGGTCCGGGACGACGTGACCCTGT
TCATCAGCGCGGTCCAGGACCAGGTGGTGCCGGACAACACCCTGGCCTGGGTGTGGGTGCGCGGCCTGGA
CGAGCTGTACGCCGAGTGGTCGGAGGTCGTGTCCACGAACTTCCGGGACGCCTCCGGGCCGGCCATGACC
GAGATCGGCGAGCAGCCGTGGGGGCGGGAGTTCGCCCTGCGCGACCCGGCCGGCAACTGCGTGCACTTCG
TGGCCGAGGAGCAGGACTGACACGTGCTACGAGATTTCGATTCCACCGCCGCCTTCTATGAAAGGTTGGG
CTTCGGAATCGTTTTCCGGGACGCCGGCTGGATGATCCTCCAGCGCGGGGATCTCATGCTGGAGTTCTTC
GCCCACCCCAACTTGTTTATTGCAGCTTATAATGGTTACAAATAAAGCAATAGCATCACAAATTTCACAA
ATAAAGCATTTTTTTCACTGCATTCTAGTTGTGGTTTGTCCAAACTCATCAATGTATCTTATCATGTCTG
TATACCGTCGACCTCTAGCTAGAGCTTGGCGTAATCATGGTCATAGCTGTTTCCTGTGTGAAATTGTTAT
CCGCTCACAATTCCACACAACATACGAGCCGGAAGCATAAAGTGTAAAGCCTGGGGTGCCTAATGAGTGA
GCTAACTCACATTAATTGCGTTGCGCTCACTGCCCGCTTTCCAGTCGGGAAACCTGTCGTGCCAGCTGCA
TTAATGAATCGGCCAACGCGCGGGGAGAGGCGGTTTGCGTATTGGGCGCTCTTCCGCTTCCTCGCTCACT
GACTCGCTGCGCTCGGTCGTTCGGCTGCGGCGAGCGGTATCAGCTCACTCAAAGGCGGTAATACGGTTAT
CCACAGAATCAGGGGATAACGCAGGAAAGAACATGTGAGCAAAAGGCCAGCAAAAGGCCAGGAACCGTAA
AAAGGCCGCGTTGCTGGCGTTTTTCCATAGGCTCCGCCCCCCTGACGAGCATCACAAAAATCGACGCTCA
AGTCAGAGGTGGCGAAACCCGACAGGACTATAAAGATACCAGGCGTTTCCCCCTGGAAGCTCCCTCGTGC
GCTCTCCTGTTCCGACCCTGCCGCTTACCGGATACCTGTCCGCCTTTCTCCCTTCGGGAAGCGTGGCGCT
TTCTCATAGCTCACGCTGTAGGTATCTCAGTTCGGTGTAGGTCGTTCGCTCCAAGCTGGGCTGTGTGCAC
GAACCCCCCGTTCAGCCCGACCGCTGCGCCTTATCCGGTAACTATCGTCTTGAGTCCAACCCGGTAAGAC
ACGACTTATCGCCACTGGCAGCAGCCACTGGTAACAGGATTAGCAGAGCGAGGTATGTAGGCGGTGCTAC
AGAGTTCTTGAAGTGGTGGCCTAACTACGGCTACACTAGAAGAACAGTATTTGGTATCTGCGCTCTGCTG
AAGCCAGTTACCTTCGGAAAAAGAGTTGGTAGCTCTTGATCCGGCAAACAAACCACCGCTGGTAGCGGTG
GTTTTTTTGTTTGCAAGCAGCAGATTACGCGCAGAAAAAAAGGATCTCAAGAAGATCCTTTGATCTTTTC
TACGGGGTCTGACGCTCAGTGGAACGAAAACTCACGTTAAGGGATTTTGGTCATGAGATTATCAAAAAGG
ATCTTCACCTAGATCCTTTTAAATTAAAAATGAAGTTTTAAATCAATCTAAAGTATATATGAGTAAACTT
GGTCTGACAGTTACCAATGCTTAATCAGTGAGGCACCTATCTCAGCGATCTGTCTATTTCGTTCATCCAT
AGTTGCCTGACTCCCCGTCGTGTAGATAACTACGATACGGGAGGGCTTACCATCTGGCCCCAGTGCTGCA
ATGATACCGCGAGACCCACGCTCACCGGCTCCAGATTTATCAGCAATAAACCAGCCAGCCGGAAGGGCCG
AGCGCAGAAGTGGTCCTGCAACTTTATCCGCCTCCATCCAGTCTATTAATTGTTGCCGGGAAGCTAGAGT
AAGTAGTTCGCCAGTTAATAGTTTGCGCAACGTTGTTGCCATTGCTACAGGCATCGTGGTGTCACGCTCG
TCGTTTGGTATGGCTTCATTCAGCTCCGGTTCCCAACGATCAAGGCGAGTTACATGATCCCCCATGTTGT
GCAAAAAAGCGGTTAGCTCCTTCGGTCCTCCGATCGTTGTCAGAAGTAAGTTGGCCGCAGTGTTATCACT
CATGGTTATGGCAGCACTGCATAATTCTCTTACTGTCATGCCATCCGTAAGATGCTTTTCTGTGACTGGT
GAGTACTCAACCAAGTCATTCTGAGAATAGTGTATGCGGCGACCGAGTTGCTCTTGCCCGGCGTCAATAC
GGGATAATACCGCGCCACATAGCAGAACTTTAAAAGTGCTCATCATTGGAAAACGTTCTTCGGGGCGAAA
ACTCTCAAGGATCTTACCGCTGTTGAGATCCAGTTCGATGTAACCCACTCGTGCACCCAACTGATCTTCA
GCATCTTTTACTTTCACCAGCGTTTCTGGGTGAGCAAAAACAGGAAGGCAAAATGCCGCAAAAAAGGGAA
TAAGGGCGACACGGAAATGTTGAATACTCATACTCTTCCTTTTTCAATATTATTGAAGCATTTATCAGGG
TTATTGTCTCATGAGCGGATACATATTTGAATGTATTTAGAAAAATAAACAAATAGGGGTTCCGCGCACA
TTTCCCCGAAAAGTGCCACCTGACGTC
